>Addgene plasmid #228098 | PrecA-CFP--PgadX-YFP | addgene full sequence | sequence record 454156 | Addgene NGS Result
AACTCACTACTTTAGTCAGTTCCGCAGTATTACAAAAGGATGTCGCAAACGCTGTTTGCTCCTCTACAAA
ACAGACCTTAAAACCCTAAAGGCTTAAGTAGCACCCTCGCAAGCTCGGGCAAATCGCTGAATATTCCTTT
TGTCTCCGACCATCAGGCACCTGAGTCGCTGTCTTTTTCGTGACATTCAGTTCGCTGCGCTCACGGCTCT
GGCAGTGAATGGGGGTAAATGGCACTACAGGCGCCTTTTATGGATTCATGCAAGGAAACTACCCATAATA
CAAGAAAAGCCCGTCACGGGCTTCTCAGGGCGTTTTATGGCGGGTCTGCTATGTGGTGCTATCTGACTTT
TTGCTGTTCAGCAGTTCCTGCCCTCTGATTTTCCAGTCTGACCACTTCGGATTATCCCGTGACAGGTCAT
TCAGACTGGCTAATGCACCCAGTAAGGCAGCGGTATCATCAACAGGCTTACCCGTCTTACTGTCCCTAGT
GCTTGGATTCTCACCAATAAAAAACGCCCGGCGGCAACCGAGCGTTCTGAACAAATCCAGATGGAGTTCT
GAGGTCATTACTGGATCTATCAACAGGAGTCCAAGCGAGCTCTCGAACCCCAGAGTCCCGCTCAGAAGAA
CTCGTCAAGAAGGCGATAGAAGGCGATGCGCTGCGAATCGGGAGCGGCGATACCGTAAAGCACGAGGAAG
CGGTCAGCCCATTCGCCGCCAAGCTCTTCAGCAATATCACGGGTAGCCAACGCTATGTCCTGATAGCGGT
CCGCCACACCCAGCCGGCCACAGTCGATGAATCCAGAAAAGCGGCCATTTTCCACCATGATATTCGGCAA
GCAGGCATCGCCATGGGTCACGACGAGATCCTCGCCGTCGGGCATGCGCGCCTTGAGCCTGGCGAACAGT
TCGGCTGGCGCGAGCCCCTGATGCTCTTCGTCCAGATCATCCTGATCGACAAGACCGGCTTCCATCCGAG
TACGTGCTCGCTCGATGCGATGTTTCGCTTGGTGGTCGAATGGGCAGGTAGCCGGATCAAGCGTATGCAG
CCGCCGCATTGCATCAGCCATGATGGATACTTTCTCGGCAGGAGCAAGGTGAGATGACAGGAGATCCTGC
CCCGGCACTTCGCCCAATAGCAGCCAGTCCCTTCCCGCTTCAGTGACAACGTCGAGCACAGCTGCGCAAG
GAACGCCCGTCGTGGCCAGCCACGATAGCCGCGCTGCCTCGTCCTGCAGTTCATTCAGGGCACCGGACAG
GTCGGTCTTGACAAAAAGAACCGGGCGCCCCTGCGCTGACAGCCGGAACACGGCGGCATCAGAGCAGCCG
ATTGTCTGTTGTGCCCAGTCATAGCCGAATAGCCTCTCCACCCAAGCGGCCGGAGAACCTGCGTGCAATC
CATCTTGTTCAATCATGCGAAACGATCCTCATCCTGTCTCTTGATCAGATCTTGATCCCCTGCACCATCA
GATCCTTGGCGGCAAGAAAGCCATCCAGTTTACTTTGCAGGGCTTCCCAACCTTACCAGAGGGCGCCCCA
GCTGGCAATTCCGACGTCTAAGAAACCATTATTATCATGACATTAACCTATAAAAATAGGCGTATCACGA
GGCCCTTTCGTCTTCACCTCGATGGATCCTGCTGGAAGACTACAAAGCCTCCCTGAAATATCTCAGCGAT
CACCCGAAACTGCAGGGTATTGCCCAGCAGAACAGCTTTAAACACACCTGATAACATAACGTTGTAAAAA
CCGAATGCCCAGCCTTTAAAAAAACAGCTGGGCATTCGGTTGCTTATTAATCGCAATAATATATTGGCTG
TCTATTCATCGTGTTGATAAGATATATGTTATATGAATGTTTATTAAATGTAGCGATTACCTTTAATGTC
ACGAAAAGGGATTATTTGCTTACTATTAATTTCCCTGTGTTCTTAAACACGTTTTTGTATTATAAATCCA
GTCATCCTGCCCGTAGAACATCACACATTATCATCCTGTTCTCCCGCTTCGTTTAAATTTATTTATCAAT
CAATTTGACTTAAGAGGGCGGCGTGCTACATTAATAAACAGTAATATGTTTATGTAATATTAAGTCAACT
ATGCAATCACTACATGGGAATTGTCTAATTGCGTATGCAAGACATAAATATATTCTCACCATGGTTAATG
GTGAATATCGCTATTTTAATGGCGGTGACCTCTCGAGAGATCCTCTAGATTTAAGAAGGAGATATACATA
TGAGTAAAGGAGAAGAACTTTTCACTGGAGTTGTCCCAATTCTTGTTGAATTAGATGGTGATGTTAATGG
GCACAAATTTTCTGTCAGTGGAGAGGGTGAAGGTGATGCAACATACGGAAAACTTACCCTTAAATTTATT
TGCACTACTGGAAAACTACCTGTTCCATGGCCAACACTTGTCACTACTTTCGGTTATGGTCTTCAATGCT
TTGCGAGATACCCAGATCATATGAAACAGCATGACTTTTTCAAGAGTGCCATGCCCGAAGGTTATGTACA
GGAAAGAACTATATTTTTCAAAGATGACGGGAACTACAAGACACGTGCTGAAGTCAAGTTTGAAGGTGAT
ACCCTTGTTAATAGAATCGAGTTAAAAGGTATTGATTTTAAAGAAGATGGAAACATTCTTGGACACAAAT
TGGAATACAACTATAACTCACACAATGTATACATCATGGCAGACAAACAAAAGAATGGAATCAAAGTTAA
CTTCAAAATTAGACACAACATTGAAGATGGAAGCGTTCAACTAGCAGACCATTATCAACAAAATACTCCA
ATTGGCGATGGCCCTGTCCTTTTACCAGACAACCATTACCTGTCCTATCAATCTGCCCTTTCGAAAGATC
CCAACGAAAAGAGAGACCACATGGTCCTTCTTGAGTTTGTAACAGCTGCTGGGATTACACATGGCATGGA
TGAACTATACAAATAAATGTCCAGACCTGCAGGCATGCAAGCTCTAGAGGCATCAAATAAAACGAAAGGC
TCAGTCGAAAGACTGGGCCTTTCGTTTTATCTGTTGTTTGTCGGTGAACGCTCTCCTGAGTAGGACAAAT
CCGCCGCCCTAGACCTAGGGTACGGGTTTTGCTGCCCGCAAACGGGCTGTTCTGGTGTTGCTAGTTTGTT
ATCAGAATCGCAGATCCGGCTTCAGCCGGTTTGCCGGCTGAAAGCGCTATTTCTTCCAGAATTGCCATGA
TTTTTTCCCCACGGGAGGCGTCACTGGCTCCCGTGTTGTCGGCAGCTGAGAGCGTTCACCGACAAACAAC
AGATAAAACGAAAGGCCCAGTCTTTCGACTGAGCCTTTCGTTTTATTTGATGCCTCTAGAGCTTGCATGC
CTGCAGGTCTGGACATTTATTTATACAGTTCATCCATGCCCAGGGTAATACCAGCAGCGGTTACAAACTC
CAGCAGGACCATGTGATCGCGCTTTTCGTTCGGATCTTTAGACAGACGAGATTGGGTGGACAGGTAATGG
TTGTCTGGCAGCAGGACAGGGCCATCGCCAATTGGAGTATTTTGTTGATAATGGTCTGCCAGTTGAACGC
TACCATCTTCAATGTTGTGACGAATTTTGAAATTAGCTTTGATACCATTCTTTTGTTTGTCAGCAGTGAT
GTATACATTATCAGAAATAGCGTTGTATTCCAGTTTGTGACCCAGAATGTTACCATCTTCTTTAAAATCA
ATACCTTTCAGCTCGATACGATTAACCAGGGTATCACCTTCAAACTTGACTTCAGCACGGGTCTTGTAGT
TACCGTCATCTTTGAAAAAGATAGTACGTTCCTGAACATAACCTTCCGGCATGGCAGACTTGAAAAAGTC
ATGCTGTTTCATGTGATCTGGGTAACGAGCAAAGCATTGAACACCCCAAGTCAGAGTAGTGACCAGGGTT
GGCCACGGAACAGGCAGTTTACCAGTAGTGCAAATAAATTTCAGGGTCAGTTTACCGTAGGTTGCATCAC
CTTCACCCTCACCAGAGACAGAAAATTTGTGACCATTAACATCACCATCCAGTTCAACCAGAATTGGAAC
AACACCAGTGAACAGTTCTTCACCTTTGCTTCTTTTGCTAGTCATATGTATATCTCCTTCTTAAATCTAG
AGGATCTCTCGAGCGCATGATGGAGCCTTTACCAAATTGTTTCTCAATCTGGCCCAGTGCTGCCGCCAAC
GCTTTCTGTTTGTTTTCGTCGATAGCCATTTTTACTCCTGTCATGCCGGGTAATACCGGATAGTCAATAT
GTTCTGTTGAAGCAATTATACTGTATGCTCATACAGTATCAAGTGTTTTGTAGAAATTGTTGCCACAAGG
TCTGCAAGGATCCATCGAGGTGAAGACGAAAGGGCCTTTGATTCGATAAGCAGCATCGCCTGTTTCAGGC
TGTCTATGTGTGACTGTTGAGCTGTAACAAGTTGTCTCAGGTGTTCAATTTCATGTTCTAGTTGCTTTGT
TTTACTGGTTTCACCTGTTCTATTAGGTGTTACATGCTGTTCATCTGTTACATTGTCGATCTGTTCATGG
TGAACAGCTTTGAATGCACCAAAAACTCGTAAAAGCTCTGATGTATCTATCTTTTTTACACCGTTTTCAT
CTGTGCATATGGACAGTTTTCCCTTTGATATGTAACGGTGAACAGTTGTTCTACTTTTGTTTGTTAGTCT
TGATGCTTCACTGATAGATACAAGAGCCATAAGAACCTCAGATCCTTCCGTATTTAGCCAGTATGTTCTC
TAGTGTGGTTCGTTGTTTTTGCGTGAGCCATGAGAACGAACCATTGAGATCATACTTACTTTGCATGTCA
CTCAAAAATTTTGCCTCAAAACTGGTGAGCTGAATTTTTGCAGTTAAAGCATCGTGTAGTGTTTTTCTTA
GTCCGTTATGTAGGTAGGAATCTGATGTAATGGTTGTTGGTATTTTGTCACCATTCATTTTTATCTGGTT
GTTCTCAAGTTCGGTTACGAGATCCATTTGTCTATCTAGTTCAACTTGGAAAATCAACGTATCAGTCGGG
CGGCCTCGCTTATCAACCACCAATTTCATATTGCTGTAAGTGTTTAAATCTTTACTTATTGGTTTCAAAA
CCCATTGGTTAAGCCTTTTAAACTCATGGTAGTTATTTTCAAGCATTAACATGAACTTAAATTCATCAAG
GCTAATCTCTATATTTGCCTTGTGAGTTTTCTTTTGTGTTAGTTCTTTTAATAACCACTCATAAATCCTC
ATAGAGTATTTGTTTTCAAAAGACTTAACATGTTCCAGATTATATTTTATGAATTTTTTTAACTGGAAAA
GATAAGGCAATATCTCTTCACTAAAAACTAATTCTAATTTTTCGCTTGAGAACTTGGCATAGTTTGTCCA
CTGGAAAATCTCAAAGCCTTTAACCAAAGGATTCCTGATTTCCACAGTTCTCGTCATCAGCTCTCTGGTT
GCTTTAGCTAATACACCATAAGCATTTTCCCTACTGATGTTCATCATCTGAGCGTATTGGTTATAAGTGA
ACGATACCGTCCGTTCTTTCCTTGTAGGGTTTTCAATCGTGGGGTTGAGTAGTGCCACACAGCATAAAAT
TAGCTTGGTTTCATGCTCCGTTAAGTCATAGCGACTAATCGCTAGTTCATTTGCTTTGAAAACAACTAAT
TCAGACATACATCTCAATTGGTCTAGGTGATTTTAATCACTATACCAATTGAGATGGGCTAGTCAATGAT
AATTACTAGTCCTTTTCCTTTGAGTTGTGGGTATCTGTAAATTCTGCTAGACCTTTGCTGGAAAACTTGT
AAATTCTGCTAGACCCTCTGTAAATTCCGCTAGACCTTTGTGTGTTTTTTTTGTTTATATTCAAGTGGTT
ATAATTTATAGAATAAAGAAAGAATAAAAAAAGATAAAAAGAATAGATCCCAGCCCTGTGTAT
Features (pLannotate 1.2.2; 15 found; start..end, strand, type, name):
    497..591     -  terminator     lambda t0 terminator: transcription terminator from phage lambda
    625..1416    -  CDS            neo: KKA2_KLEPN - Also known as kan, nptII. Experimental evidence at protein level: Swiss-Prot protein existence level 1. Resistance to kanamycin, neomycin, paromomycin, ribostamycin, butirosin and gentamicin B. From Klebsiella pneumoniae.
   1448..1567    -  CDS            tnpA (fragment): TN5P_ECOLX - Also known as tnp. Experimental evidence at protein level: Swiss-Prot protein existence level 1. Mediates transposition of transposon Tn5 by a 'cut and paste' mechanism. First, the monomeric transposase binds the 19 bp inverted DNA repeats flanking the transposon. Then, dimerization of the DNA- bound transposase creates a synaptic DNA complex. After nicking of the first DNA strand, excision of the transposon proceeds through a series of intermediates. The transposase then mediates the insertion of the transposon at a new site by strand transfer. The activity of the wild- type tran
   1636..1728    +  CDS            gadA (fragment): DCEA_ECOL6 - Also known as gadS. Experimental evidence at protein level: Swiss-Prot protein existence level 1. Converts glutamate to gamma-aminobutyrate (GABA), consuming one intracellular proton in the reaction. The gad system helps to maintain a near-neutral intracellular pH when cells are exposed to extremely acidic conditions. The ability to survive transit through the acidic conditions of the stomach is essential for successful colonization of the mammalian host by commensal and pathogenic bacteria (By similarity). From Escherichia coli O6:H1 (strain CFT073 / ATCC 700928 / UPEC).
   2101..2202    +  CDS            gadX (fragment): GADX_ECOLI - Also known as yhiX. Experimental evidence at protein level: Swiss-Prot protein existence level 1. Positively regulates the expression of about fifteen genes involved in acid resistance such as gadA, gadB and gadC. Depending on the conditions (growth phase and medium), can repress gadW. From Escherichia coli (strain K12).
   2240..2953    +  CDS            11: 11 is a basic (constitutively fluorescent) green fluorescent protein published in 1996, derived from Aequorea victoria.
   2964..2983    +  misc_feature   MCS (fragment): pUC18/19 multiple cloning site
   2994..3080    +  terminator     rrnB T1 terminator: Escherichia coli rrnB; transcription terminator T1 from the E. coli rrnB gene
   3268..3339    -  terminator     rrnB T1 terminator: transcription terminator T1 from the E. coli rrnB gene
   3350..3369    -  misc_feature   MCS (fragment): pUC18/19 multiple cloning site
   3380..4090    -  CDS            mCerulean: mCerulean is a basic (constitutively fluorescent) cyan fluorescent protein published in 2005, derived from Aequorea victoria. It is reported to be a very rapidly-maturing monomer.
   4143..4229    -  CDS            RecA (fragment): DNA repair protein from E. coli; recA
   4245..4290    -  promoter       recA (ΔLexA) promoter (fragment): constitutively active E. coli recA promoter lacking the LexA binding site (Brent and Ptashne, 1981)
   4728..5678    -  CDS            Rep101: RepA protein needed for replication with the pSC101 origin; rep101
   5726..5       -  rep_origin     pSC101 ori (across the origin): low-copy replication origin that requires the Rep101 protein
