[The description below was written by a language model from this plasmid's Addgene catalogue record and pLannotate feature annotations shown in this document.]
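Description:
PrecA-CFP--PgadX-YFP is a low-copy bacterial dual-reporter plasmid for monitoring the activity of two E. coli promoters in the same cell. It is built on the UA_66 backbone from the Zaslaver promoter-reporter collection, which also supplied the promoter fragments, and was assembled by Gibson cloning. The plasmid is about 5.9 kb. Replication depends on the pSC101 origin together with its Rep101 (RepA) initiator protein, which keeps copy number low and so limits reporter burden and titration of regulators. Selection is by kanamycin through the neo/nptII gene, which is followed by a lambda t0 terminator and sits next to a small remnant of the Tn5 transposase sequence.

The payload consists of two convergently oriented transcriptional reporter cassettes. On one strand, a genomic segment running from the end of gadA through the intergenic region into the first codons of gadX supplies the gadX promoter. It drives an Aequorea victoria GFP-derived protein that the catalogue identifies as YFP, although the automated annotation matched it only to a generic GFP variant. On the opposite strand, a recA promoter fragment with the start of the recA coding region drives a cyan protein annotated as mCerulean. The annotation tool matched only part of this promoter to a LexA-site-deleted recA promoter entry, so the record does not establish whether the LexA operator is present. Each reporter ends in an rrnB T1 terminator, and these face each other to insulate the two units.

recA reports on the SOS DNA-damage response and gadX on acid-resistance regulation. The associated study used combined single-cell expression dynamics to assess how well they predict antibiotic survival.
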