Addgene plasmid #228098: PrecA-CFP--PgadX-YFP
Purpose: recA promoter driving expression of CFP reporter and gadX promoter driving expression of YFP reporter
Depositing lab: Mary Dunlop. Depositing organization: Boston University Main Campus. Publication: Evaluating the predictive power of combined gene expression dynamics from single cells on antibiotic survival. Alnahhas RN, Andreani V, Dunlop MJ. mSystems. 2025 May 20:e0158824. doi: 10.1128/msystems.01588-24. PubMed 40391890.
Backbone
  Vector backbone: UA_66
  Backbone manufacturer: Zaslaver Collection
  Backbone size w/o insert (bp): 3000
  Total vector size (bp): 5931
  Vector type: Bacterial Expression
Growth in bacteria
  Bacterial resistance: Kanamycin, 50 μg/mL
  Growth temperature: 37°C
  Growth strain: DH5alpha
  Copy number: Low Copy
Gene/Insert
  Gene/Insert name: CFP & YFP
  Species: Synthetic
  Promoter: recA & gadX
  Cloning method: Gibson Cloning
  Sequencing primers: 5′ GGCAATTCCGACGTCTAAGA; 3′ GAACACCTGAGACAACTTGT
Resource information
  A portion of this plasmid was derived from a plasmid made by: Backbone and promoters from Zaslaver 2006 paper collection
Terms and licenses: Academic/Nonprofit Terms; Industry Terms: Not Available to Industry
How to cite: PrecA-CFP--PgadX-YFP was a gift from Mary Dunlop (Addgene plasmid # 228098 ; http://n2t.net/addgene:228098 ; RRID:Addgene_228098)
